Addgene plasmid #53810: SYNJ1-145_pCSdest
Depositing lab: Roger Reeves. Depositing organization: Johns Hopkins University and School of Medicine. Publication: Survey of Human Chromosome 21 Gene Expression Effects on Early Development in Danio rerio. Edie S, Zaghloul NA, Leitch CC, Klinedinst DK, Lebron J, Thole JF, McCallion AS, Katsanis N, Reeves RH. G3 (Bethesda). 2018 Jul 2;8(7):2215-2223. doi: 10.1534/g3.118.200144. PubMed 29760202.
Backbone
  Vector backbone: pCSDest
  Backbone manufacturer: Lawson Lab (Addgene Plasmid 22423)
  Backbone size w/o insert (bp): 4095
  Vector type: Mammalian Expression
Growth in bacteria
  Bacterial resistance: Ampicillin, 100 μg/mL
  Growth temperature: 37°C
  Growth strain: DH10B
  Copy number: High Copy
Gene/Insert
  Gene/Insert name: SYNJ1-145
  Species: H. sapiens (human)
  Insert size (bp): 4805
  Entrez Gene: SYNJ1 (a.k.a. DEE53, EIEE53, INPP5G, PARK20)
  Promoter: SP6 and CMV
  Cloning method: Gateway Cloning
  Sequencing primers: 5′ CMV-F; 3′ EBV-Rev
Terms and licenses: Academic/Nonprofit Terms; Industry Terms
Depositor comments: AF009039
How to cite: SYNJ1-145_pCSdest was a gift from Roger Reeves (Addgene plasmid # 53810 ; http://n2t.net/addgene:53810 ; RRID:Addgene_53810)
