[The description below was written by a language model from this plasmid's Addgene catalogue record.]
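Description:
SYNJ1-145_pCSdest is an expression clone carrying human SYNJ1, the gene for synaptojanin 1, in the pCSDest backbone, a Gateway destination vector of the pCS2 family. The insert is about 4.8 kb in a backbone of roughly 4.1 kb and was introduced by Gateway recombination. The "145" in the name presumably refers to the 145 kDa synaptojanin 1 isoform, although the record does not say so explicitly; the depositor comment gives only a sequence accession as the reference for the insert. The plasmid is catalogued as a mammalian expression vector, is maintained at high copy number in E. coli and is selected with ampicillin. No epitope tags, fusion partners or reporters are recorded, and no feature table is available, so the origin of replication, polyadenylation signal and recombination site scars cannot be described from this record.

Two promoters are listed upstream of the insert: CMV and SP6. The CMV promoter drives strong constitutive Pol II transcription when the DNA is delivered directly into vertebrate cells or embryos. The SP6 phage promoter allows the same template to be transcribed in vitro, producing synthetic mRNA suitable for microinjection. This dual arrangement fits the associated publication, which surveyed how expression of human chromosome 21 genes affects early zebrafish development. SYNJ1 lies on chromosome 21, and this clone appears to be one member of that gene set, intended for overexpressing the human protein in embryos or cultured cells to assess dosage-related phenotypes.
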