>Addgene plasmid #53810 | SYNJ1-145_pCSdest | addgene partial sequence | sequence record 94718 | CMV-F 5'-CGCAAATGGGCGGTAGGCGTG-3'
TTTAGGGAACCGCCATTCTGCCTGGGGACGTCGGAGCAAGCTTGATTTAGGGGACACTATAGAATACAAG
CTACTTGTTCTTTTTGCAGGATCCCATCGATTCGAATTCAAGGATCACAAGTTTGTACAAAAAAGCAGGC
TCCGCGGCCGCCCCCTTCACCATGGCGTTCAGTAAAGGATTTCGAATCTACCACAAATTGGATCCCCCAC
CTTTCAGCCTCATAGTGGAAACTAGGCATAAGGAAGAATGTCTCATGTTCGAGTCTGGGGCTGTCGCTGT
GCTCTCATCTGCAGAAAAAGAGGCAATCAAGGGTACATACTCCAAAGTACTGGATGCATATGGACTCTTA
GGTGTTCTGCGGTTAAATCTTGGTGATACTATGTTACATTATCTGGTCCTAGTCACTGGATGTATGTCTG
TTGGAAAAATTCAAGAATCTGAAGTTTTCCGAGTTACTTCCACTGAGTTTATATCACTGCGAATCGATTC
TTCAGATGAGGATCGCATTTCAGAAGTGCGGAAAGTTTTGAATTCAGGAAACTTTTATTTTGCATGGTCT
GCATCTGGCATCAGTTTAGATTTGAGTCTTAATGCGCATCGTAGCATGCAAGAACAGACAACTGATAATA
GATTTTTCTGGAATCAGTCTTTGCATTTGCATCTCAAACACTATGGCGTGAATTGTGATGACTGGTTATT
ACGTCTTATGTGTGGAGGA
